Addgene plasmid #25740: pSLIK-Venus-TmiR-G12
Purpose: Lentiviral vector with Tet-based inducible expression of mouse G alpha 12 miR30-based shRNA, constitutive Venus fluorescent protein coexpression.
Depositing lab: Iain Fraser. Depositing organization: California Institute of Technology. Publication: A single lentiviral vector platform for microRNA-based conditional RNA interference and coordinated transgene expression. Shin KJ, Wall EA, Zavzavadjian JR, Santat LA, Liu J, Hwang JI, Rebres R, Roach T, Seaman W, Simon MI, Fraser ID. Proc Natl Acad Sci U S A. 2006 Sep 12. 103(37):13759-64. 10.1073/pnas.0606179103 PubMed 16945906.
Backbone
  Vector backbone: pSLIK
  Backbone manufacturer: Iain Fraser
  Backbone size w/o insert (bp): 12370
  Vector type: Mammalian Expression, Lentiviral, RNAi
Growth in bacteria
  Bacterial resistance: Ampicillin, 100 μg/mL
  Growth temperature: 37°C
  Growth strain: Top10
  Growth instructions: Top10
  Copy number: Unknown
Gene/Insert
  Gene/Insert name: G alpha 12 miR-shRNA (alt name: G alpha 12)
  Species: M. musculus (mouse)
  Insert size (bp): 22
  Entrez Gene: Gna12 (a.k.a. Galpha12)
  Tag / fusion protein: Venus (C terminal on backbone)
  Cloning method: Restriction Enzyme; 5′ cloning site BfuA1 (unknown if destroyed); 3′ cloning site BfuA1 (unknown if destroyed)
  Sequencing primers: 5′ CMV-F; 3′ EXFP-R, hUBCpro-R
Resource information
  A portion of this plasmid was derived from a plasmid made by: rtTA- Atze Das, University of Amsterdam; TRE promoter- David Anderson, Caltech; miR30- Greg Hannon, CSHL Venus- Tobias Meyer, Stanford
Terms and licenses: Academic/Nonprofit Terms; Industry Terms: Not Available to Industry
Depositor comments: pSLIK-Venus with G alpha 12 miR-shRNA G alpha 12 miR-shRNA: GCGACACCATCTTCGACAACAT
How to cite: pSLIK-Venus-TmiR-G12 was a gift from Iain Fraser (Addgene plasmid # 25740 ; http://n2t.net/addgene:25740 ; RRID:Addgene_25740)
