[The description below was written by a language model from this plasmid's Addgene catalogue record and pLannotate feature annotations shown in this document.]
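Description:
pSLIK-Venus-TmiR-G12 is an HIV-1-based lentiviral transfer vector built on the pSLIK (single lentivector for inducible knockdown) backbone. It carries both halves of a Tet-On RNAi system in one provirus. In bacteria it is maintained through a high-copy ColE1/pUC-type origin and selected with ampicillin (AmpR). The backbone also holds an f1 origin and an SV40/EM7-driven BleoR cassette, which lies outside the viral region. The viral genome is transcribed from a CMV enhancer/promoter fused to a truncated 5' LTR. It contains the Ψ packaging signal with a partial gag fragment, the RRE for Rev-dependent export, the cPPT/CTS, a WPRE, and a truncated 3' LTR followed by a bGH polyadenylation signal. This layout is typical of vectors packaged with helper plasmids supplied in trans.

The payload has two units. Between attB1 and attB2 Gateway recombination scars, a tetracycline response element with seven tetO repeats and a minimal CMV promoter drives a human miR-30a scaffold (5' and 3' flanks). A 22-nt targeting sequence against mouse Gna12 (G alpha 12) was inserted into this scaffold through BfuAI sites, so the hairpin is processed as a microRNA-like shRNA. Downstream, the human UbC promoter constitutively expresses a bicistronic transcript encoding the rtTA3 reverse transactivator, an EMCV IRES, and Venus. The catalogue lists Venus as a C-terminal tag, but the feature table shows it is translated separately via the IRES and serves as a marker. Transduced cells are therefore yellow-fluorescent regardless of induction. Doxycycline lets rtTA3 activate the TRE and triggers G alpha 12 knockdown, which supports conditional loss-of-function studies in mouse cells.
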