Features (pLannotate 1.2.2; 42 found; start..end, strand, type, name):
     31..83      -  misc_feature   bom (fragment): basis of mobility region from pBR322
    238..617     +  enhancer       CMV enhancer: human cytomegalovirus immediate early enhancer
    618..817     +  promoter       CMV promoter: human cytomegalovirus (CMV) immediate early promoter
    835..1015    +  LTR            5' LTR (truncated): truncated 5' long terminal repeat (LTR) from HIV-1
   1062..1187    +  misc_feature   HIV-1 Ψ: packaging signal of human immunodeficiency virus type 1
   1171..1534    +  CDS            HIV-1 gag (fragment): gag protein from human immunodeficiency virus 1; gag
   1680..1913    +  misc_feature   RRE: The Rev response element (RRE) of HIV-1 allows for Rev-dependent mRNA export from the nucleus to the cytoplasm.
   2290..2390    +  CDS            Rev (fragment): human immunodeficiency virus 1 (HIV-1) Rev protein; rev; enhances nuclear export of unspliced and incompletely spliced viral mRNAs
   2440..2557    +  misc_feature   cPPT/CTS: central polypurine tract and central termination sequence of HIV-1
   2610..2634    +  protein_bind   attB1: mutant version of attB; recombination site for the Gateway® BP reaction BP Clonase™
   2673..2943    +  protein_bind   tetracycline response element: contains seven copies of the tetracycline operator tetO tetracycline repressor TetR
   2954..2971    +  misc_feature   MCS (fragment): pUC18/19 multiple cloning site
   2976..3014    +  promoter       minimal CMV promoter: human cytomegalovirus (CMV) immediate early promoter
   3141..3234    +  ncRNA          5' miR-30a: sequence upstream of the 71-nt precursor of the human miR-30a microRNA (Zeng et al., 2002) miRNA
   3346..3458    +  ncRNA          3' miR-30a: sequence downstream of the 71-nt precursor of the human miR-30a microRNA (Zeng et al., 2002) miRNA
   3497..3521    -  protein_bind   attB2: mutant version of attB; recombination site for the Gateway® BP reaction BP Clonase™
   3568..4779    +  promoter       UbC promoter: human ubiquitin C promoter
   4844..4896    +  misc_feature   MCS (fragment): multiple cloning site
   4904..5601    +  CDS            rtTA3 (fragment): reverse tetracycline transactivator 3 activates expression from Tet-responsive promoters in the presence of doxycycline
   5531..5641    +  CDS            VP48: 3 tandem repeats of the minimal activation domain of herpes simplex virus VP16 (Cheng et al., 2013)
   5688..6262    +  misc_feature   IRES: internal ribosome entry site (IRES) of the encephalomyocarditis virus (EMCV)
   6290..7009    +  CDS            Venus: yellow fluorescent protein (YFP) with fast and efficient maturation (Nagai et al., 2002) mammalian codon-optimized
   7035..7058    +  misc_feature   MCS (fragment): pBluescript multiple cloning site
   7058..7646    +  misc_feature   WPRE: woodchuck hepatitis virus posttranscriptional regulatory element
   7647..7666    +  misc_feature   MCS (fragment): pBluescript multiple cloning site
   7668..8168    +  CDS            nef (fragment): NEF_HV1LA - Experimental evidence at protein level: Swiss-Prot protein existence level 1. Extracellular Nef protein targets CD4(+) T-lymphocytes for apoptosis by interacting with CXCR4 surface receptors. From Human immunodeficiency virus type 1 group M subtype B (isolate Lai) (HIV-1).
   8175..8355    +  LTR            5' LTR (truncated): truncated 5' long terminal repeat (LTR) from HIV-1
   8387..8611    +  polyA_signal   bGH poly(A) signal: bovine growth hormone polyadenylation signal
   8615..8636    +  promoter       SV40 promoter (fragment): SV40 enhancer and early promoter
   8657..9085    +  rep_origin     f1 ori (sequence partly withheld): f1 bacteriophage origin of replication; arrow indicates direction of (+) strand synthesis
   9099..9428    +  promoter       SV40 promoter: SV40 enhancer and early promoter
   9476..9523    +  promoter       EM7 promoter: synthetic bacterial promoter&nbsp
   9542..9916    +  CDS            BleoR: antibiotic-binding protein; Sh ble from Streptoalloteichus hindustanus; confers resistance to bleomycin, phleomycin, and Zeocin™
   9926..10051   +  CDS            ble (fragment): BLE_KLEPN - Experimental evidence at protein level: Swiss-Prot protein existence level 1. Binding protein with a strong affinity to the bleomycin family of antibiotics. Binds to CL990; an antimitotic-antibiotic compound. From Klebsiella pneumoniae.
  10046..10167   +  polyA_signal   SV40 poly(A) signal: SV40 polyadenylation signal
  10238..10260   -  protein_bind   lac operator (fragment): The lac repressor binds to the lac operator to inhibit transcription in E. coli. This inhibition can be relieved by adding lactose or isopropyl-β-D-thiogalactopyranoside (IPTG). lac repressor encoded by lacI
  10264..10294   -  promoter       lac promoter: promoter for the E. coli lac operon
  10309..10330   -  protein_bind   CAP binding site: CAP binding activates transcription in the presence of cAMP. E. coli catabolite activator protein
  10343..10435   -  CDS            lacI (fragment): lac repressor; lacI; The lac repressor binds to the lac operator to inhibit transcription in E. coli. This inhibition can be relieved by adding lactose or isopropyl-β-D-thiogalactopyranoside (IPTG).
  10618..11206   -  rep_origin     ori: high-copy-number ColE1/pMB1/pBR322/pUC origin of replication
  11377..12237   -  CDS            AmpR: β-lactamase; bla; confers resistance to ampicillin, carbenicillin, and related antibiotics
  12238..12342   -  promoter       AmpR promoter: bla
>Addgene plasmid #25740 | pSLIK-Venus-TmiR-G12 | depositor full sequence | sequence record 12065 | Author sequence
GTCGACGGATCGGGAGATCTCCCGATCCCCTATGGTGCACTCTCAGTACAATCTGCTCTGATGCCGCATA
GTTAAGCCAGTATCTGCTCCCTGCTTGTGTGTTGGAGGTCGCTGAGTAGTGCGCGAGCAAAATTTAAGCT
ACAACAAGGCAAGGCTTGACCGACAATTGCATGAAGAATCTGCTTAGGGTTAGGCGTTTTGCGCTGCTTC
GCGATGTACGGGCCAGATATACGCGTTGACATTGATTATTGACTAGTTATTAATAGTAATCAATTACGGG
GTCATTAGTTCATAGCCCATATATGGAGTTCCGCGTTACATAACTTACGGTAAATGGCCCGCCTGGCTGA
CCGCCCAACGACCCCCGCCCATTGACGTCAATAATGACGTATGTTCCCATAGTAACGCCAATAGGGACTT
TCCATTGACGTCAATGGGTGGAGTATTTACGGTAAACTGCCCACTTGGCAGTACATCAAGTGTATCATAT
GCCAAGTACGCCCCCTATTGACGTCAATGACGGTAAATGGCCCGCCTGGCATTATGCCCAGTACATGACC
TTATGGGACTTTCCTACTTGGCAGTACATCTACGTATTAGTCATCGCTATTACCATGGTGATGCGGTTTT
GGCAGTACATCAATGGGCGTGGATAGCGGTTTGACTCACGGGGATTTCCAAGTCTCCACCCCATTGACGT
CAATGGGAGTTTGTTTTGGCACCAAAATCAACGGGACTTTCCAAAATGTCGTAACAACTCCGCCCCATTG
ACGCAAATGGGCGGTAGGCGTGTACGGTGGGAGGTCTATATAAGCAGCGCGTTTTGCCTGTACTGGGTCT
CTCTGGTTAGACCAGATCTGAGCCTGGGAGCTCTCTGGCTAACTAGGGAACCCACTGCTTAAGCCTCAAT
AAAGCTTGCCTTGAGTGCTTCAAGTAGTGTGTGCCCGTCTGTTGTGTGACTCTGGTAACTAGAGATCCCT
CAGACCCTTTTAGTCAGTGTGGAAAATCTCTAGCAGTGGCGCCCGAACAGGGACTTGAAAGCGAAAGGGA
AACCAGAGGAGCTCTCTCGACGCAGGACTCGGCTTGCTGAAGCGCGCACGGCAAGAGGCGAGGGGCGGCG
ACTGGTGAGTACGCCAAAAATTTTGACTAGCGGAGGCTAGAAGGAGAGAGATGGGTGCGAGAGCGTCAGT
ATTAAGCGGGGGAGAATTAGATCGCGATGGGAAAAAATTCGGTTAAGGCCAGGGGGAAAGAAAAAATATA
AATTAAAACATATAGTATGGGCAAGCAGGGAGCTAGAACGATTCGCAGTTAATCCTGGCCTGTTAGAAAC
ATCAGAAGGCTGTAGACAAATACTGGGACAGCTACAACCATCCCTTCAGACAGGATCAGAAGAACTTAGA
TCATTATATAATACAGTAGCAACCCTCTATTGTGTGCATCAAAGGATAGAGATAAAAGACACCAAGGAAG
CTTTAGACAAGATAGAGGAAGAGCAAAACAAAAGTAAGACCACCGCACAGCAAGCGGCCGCTGATCTTCA
GACCTGGAGGAGGAGATATGAGGGACAATTGGAGAAGTGAATTATATAAATATAAAGTAGTAAAAATTGA
ACCATTAGGAGTAGCACCCACCAAGGCAAAGAGAAGAGTGGTGCAGAGAGAAAAAAGAGCAGTGGGAATA
GGAGCTTTGTTCCTTGGGTTCTTGGGAGCAGCAGGAAGCACTATGGGCGCAGCGTCAATGACGCTGACGG
TACAGGCCAGACAATTATTGTCTGGTATAGTGCAGCAGCAGAACAATTTGCTGAGGGCTATTGAGGCGCA
ACAGCATCTGTTGCAACTCACAGTCTGGGGCATCAAGCAGCTCCAGGCAAGAATCCTGGCTGTGGAAAGA
TACCTAAAGGATCAACAGCTCCTGGGGATTTGGGGTTGCTCTGGAAAACTCATTTGCACCACTGCTGTGC
CTTGGAATGCTAGTTGGAGTAATAAATCTCTGGAACAGATTTGGAATCACACGACCTGGATGGAGTGGGA
CAGAGAAATTAACAATTACACAAGCTTAATACACTCCTTAATTGAAGAATCGCAAAACCAGCAAGAAAAG
AATGAACAAGAATTATTGGAATTAGATAAATGGGCAAGTTTGTGGAATTGGTTTAACATAACAAATTGGC
TGTGGTATATAAAATTATTCATAATGATAGTAGGAGGCTTGGTAGGTTTAAGAATAGTTTTTGCTGTACT
TTCTATAGTGAATAGAGTTAGGCAGGGATATTCACCATTATCGTTTCAGACCCACCTCCCAACCCCGAGG
GGACCCGACAGGCCCGAAGGAATAGAAGAAGAAGGTGGAGAGAGAGACAGAGACAGATCCATTCGATTAG
TGAACGGATCGGCACTGCGTGCGCCAATTCTGCAGACAAATGGCAGTATTCATCCACAATTTTAAAAGAA
AAGGGGGGATTGGGGGGTACAGTGCAGGGGAAAGAATAGTAGACATAATAGCAACAGACATACAAACTAA
AGAATTACAAAAACAAATTACAAAAATTCAAAATTTTCGGGTTTATTACAGGGACAGCAGAGATCCAGTT
TGGTTAATTCTAGACAGTTACAAGTTTGTACAAAAAAGCAGGCTTTAAAGGAACCAATTCAGTCGACTGG
ATCCTTTACCACTCCCTATCAGTGATAGAGAAAAGTGAAAGTCGAGTTTACCACTCCCTATCAGTGATAG
AGAAAAGTGAAAGTCGAGTTTACCACTCCCTATCAGTGATAGAGAAAAGTGAAAGTCGAGTTTACCACTC
CCTATCAGTGATAGAGAAAAGTGAAAGTCGAGTTTACCACTCCCTATCAGTGATAGAGAAAAGTGAAAGT
CGAGTTTACCACTCCCTATCAGTGATAGAGAAAAGTGAAAGTCGAGTTTACCACTCCCTATCAGTGATAG
AGAAAAGTGAAAGTCGAGCTCGGTACCCGGGTCGAGGTAGGCGTGTACGGTGGGAGGCCTATATAAGCAG
AGCTCGTTTAGTGAACCGTCAGATCGCCTGGAGACGCCATCCACGCTGTTTTGACCTCCATAGAAGACAC
CGGGACCGATCCAGCCTCCGCGGCCCCGAACTAGTCGACTAGGGATAACAGGGTAATTGTTTGAATGAGG
CTTCAGTACTTTACAGAATCGTTGCCTGCACATCTTGGAAACACTTGCTGGGATTACTTCTTCAGGTTAA
CCCAACAGAAGGCTCGAGAAGGTATATTGCTGTTGACAGTGAGCGACGACACCATCTTCGACAACATTAG
TGAAGCCACAGATGTAATGTTGTCGAAGATGGTGTCGCTGCCTACTGCCTCGGAATTCAAGGGGCTACTT
TAGGAGCAATTATCTTGTTTACTAAAACTGAATACCTTGCTATCTCTTTGATACATTTTTACAAAGCTGA
ATTAAAATGGTATAAATTAAATCACTTTTTTCAATTGGAAGACTAATGCGTTTTCGAGATATCTAGACCC
AGCTTTCTTGTACAAAGTGGTTAACATCTCGAGCCATAAAGATGGTTAATTAACCCACCCAAGATCTGGC
CTCCGCGCCGGGTTTTGGCGCCTCCCGCGGGCGCCCCCCTCCTCACGGCGAGCGCTGCCACGTCAGACGA
AGGGCGCAGCGAGCGTCCTGATCCTTCCGCCCGGACGCTCAGGACAGCGGCCCGCTGCTCATAAGACTCG
GCCTTAGAACCCCAGTATCAGCAGAAGGACATTTTAGGACGGGACTTGGGTGACTCTAGGGCACTGGTTT
TCTTTCCAGAGAGCGGAACAGGCGAGGAAAAGTAGTCCCTTCTCGGCGATTCTGCGGAGGGATCTCCGTG
GGGCGGTGAACGCCGATGATTATATAAGGACGCGCCGGGTGTGGCACAGCTAGTTCCGTCGCAGCCGGGA
TTTGGGTCGCGGTTCTTGTTTGTGGATCGCTGTGATCGTCACTTGGTGAGTAGCGGGCTGCTGGGCTGGC
CGGGGCTTTCGTGGCCGCCGGGCCGCTCGGTGGGACGGAAGCGTGTGGAGAGACCGCCAAGGGCTGTAGT
CTGGGTCCGCGAGCAAGGTTGCCCTGAACTGGGGGTTGGGGGGAGCGCAGCAAAATGGCGGCTGTTCCCG
AGTCTTGAATGGAAGACGCTTGTGAGGCGGGCTGTGAGGTCGTTGAAACAAGGTGGGGGGCATGGTGGGC
GGCAAGAACCCAAGGTCTTGAGGCCTTCGCTAATGCGGGAAAGCTCTTATTCGGGTGAGATGGGCTGGGG
CACCATCTGGGGACCCTGACGTGAAGTTTGTCACTGACTGGAGAACTCGGTTTGTCGTCTGTTGCGGGGG
CGGCAGTTATGGCGGTGCCGTTGGGCAGTGCACCCGTACCTTTGGGAGCGCGCGCCCTCGTCGTGTCGTG
ACGTCACCCGTTCTGTTGGCTTATAATGCAGGGTGGGGCCACCTGCCGGTAGGTGTGCGGTAGGCTTTTC
TCCGTCGCAGGACGCAGGGTTCGGGCCTAGGGTAGGCTCTCCTGAATCGACAGGCGCCGGACCTCTGGTG
AGGGGAGGGATAAGTGAGGCGTCAGTTTCTTTGGTCGGTTTTATGTACCTATCTTCTTAAGTAGCTGAAG
CTCCGGTTTTGAACTATGCGCTCGGGGTTGGCGAGTGTGTTTTGTGAAGTTTTTTAGGCACCTTTTGAAA
TGTAATCATTTGGGTCAATATGTAATTTTCAGTGTTAGACTAGTAAATTGTCCGCTAAATTCTGGCCGTT
TTTGGCTTTTTTGTTAGACGAAGCTTGGTACCGAGCTCGGATCTCCACCCCGTACCGGTCCTGCAGGATT
TAAATGGCGCGCCGCTAGCGCTACCGGACTCAGATCTCGAGCTCAAGCTTCGAATTCTGCAGTCGAATTC
ACCATGTCTAGACTGGACAAGAGCAAAGTCATAAACGGAGCTCTGGAATTACTCAATGGTGTCGGTATCG
AAGGCCTGACGACAAGGAAACTCGCTCAAAAGCTGGGAGTTGAGCAGCCTACCCTGTACTGGCACGTGAA
GAACAAGCGGGCCCTGCTCGATGCCCTGCCAATCGAGATGCTGGACAGGCATCATACCCACTTCTGCCCC
CTGGAAGGCGAGTCATGGCAAGACTTTCTGCGGAACAACGCCAAGTCATACCGCTGTGCTCTCCTCTCAC
ATCGCGACGGGGCTAAAGTGCATCTCGGCACCCGCCCAACAGAGAAACAGTACGAAACCCTGGAAAATCA
GCTCGCGTTCCTGTGTCAGCAAGGCTTCTCCCTGGAGAACGCACTGTACGCTCTGTCCGCCGTGGGCCAC
TTTACACTGGGCTGCGTATTGGAGGAACAGGAGCATCAAGTAGCAAAAGAGGAAAGAGAGACACCTACCA
CCGATTCTATGCCCCCACTTCTGAGACAAGCAATTGAGCTGTTCGACCGGCAGGGAGCCGAACCTGCCTT
CCTTTTCGGCCTGGAACTAATCATATGTGGCCTGGAGAAACAGCTAAAGTGCGAAAGCGGCGGGCCGACC
GACGCCCTTGACGATTTTGACTTAGACATGCTCCCAGCCGATGCCCTTGACGACTTTGACCTTGATATGC
TGCCTGCTGACGCTCTTGACGATTTTGACCTTGACATGCTCCCCGGGTAACTAAGTAAGGATCCGCGGCC
GCACTAGAGGAATTCCGCCCCTCTCCCTCCCCCCCCCCTAACGTTACTGGCCGAAGCCGCTTGGAATAAG
GCCGGTGTGCGTTTGTCTATATGTTATTTTCCACCATATTGCCGTCTTTTGGCAATGTGAGGGCCCGGAA
ACCTGGCCCTGTCTTCTTGACGAGCATTCCTAGGGGTCTTTCCCCTCTCGCCAAAGGAATGCAAGGTCTG
TTGAATGTCGTGAAGGAAGCAGTTCCTCTGGAAGCTTCTTGAAGACAAACAACGTCTGTAGCGACCCTTT
GCAGGCAGCGGAACCCCCCACCTGGCGACAGGTGCCTCTGCGGCCAAAAGCCACGTGTATAAGATACACC
TGCAAAGGCGGCACAACCCCAGTGCCACGTTGTGAGTTGGATAGTTGTGGAAAGAGTCAAATGGCTCTCC
TCAAGCGTATTCAACAAGGGGCTGAAGGATGCCCAGAAGGTACCCCATTGTATGGGATTCTGATCTGGGG
CCTCGGTGCACATGCTTTACATGTGTTTAGTCGAGGTTAAAAAAACGTCTAGGCCCCCCGAACCACGGGG
ACGTGGTTTTCCTTTGAAAAACACGATGATAAGCTTACCGGTACGCGTGATGATCCACCATGGTGAGCAA
GGGCGAGGAGCTGTTCACCGGGGTGGTGCCCATCCTGGTCGAGCTGGACGGCGACGTAAACGGCCACAAG
TTCAGCGTGTCCGGCGAGGGCGAGGGCGATGCCACCTACGGCAAGCTGACCCTGAAGCTGATCTGCACCA
CCGGCAAGCTGCCCGTGCCCTGGCCCACCCTCGTGACCACCCTGGGCTACGGCCTGCAGTGCTTCGCCCG
CTACCCCGACCACATGAAGCAGCACGACTTCTTCAAGTCCGCCATGCCCGAAGGCTACGTCCAGGAGCGC
ACCATCTTCTTCAAGGACGACGGCAACTACAAGACCCGCGCCGAGGTGAAGTTCGAGGGCGACACCCTGG
TGAACCGCATCGAGCTGAAGGGCATCGACTTCAAGGAGGACGGCAACATCCTGGGGCACAAGCTGGAGTA
CAACTACAACAGCCACAACGTCTATATCACCGCCGACAAGCAGAAGAACGGCATCAAGGCCAACTTCAAG
ATCCGCCACAACATCGAGGACGGCGGCGTGCAGCTCGCCGACCACTACCAGCAGAACACCCCCATCGGCG
ACGGCCCCGTGCTGCTGCCCGACAACCACTACCTGAGCTACCAGTCCGCCCTGAGCAAAGACCCCAACGA
GAAGCGCGATCACATGGTCCTGCTGGAGTTCGTGACCGCCGCCGGGATCACTCTCGGCATGGACGAGCTG
TACAAGTAAGAATTGTTGTTGTTTAGTCCCTCCCAATTCGATATCAAGCTTATCGATAATCAACCTCTGG
ATTACAAAATTTGTGAAAGATTGACTGGTATTCTTAACTATGTTGCTCCTTTTACGCTATGTGGATACGC
TGCTTTAATGCCTTTGTATCATGCTATTGCTTCCCGTATGGCTTTCATTTTCTCCTCCTTGTATAAATCC
TGGTTGCTGTCTCTTTATGAGGAGTTGTGGCCCGTTGTCAGGCAACGTGGCGTGGTGTGCACTGTGTTTG
CTGACGCAACCCCCACTGGTTGGGGCATTGCCACCACCTGTCAGCTCCTTTCCGGGACTTTCGCTTTCCC
CCTCCCTATTGCCACGGCGGAACTCATCGCCGCCTGCCTTGCCCGCTGCTGGACAGGGGCTCGGCTGTTG
GGCACTGACAATTCCGTGGTGTTGTCGGGGAAATCATCGTCCTTTCCTTGGCTGCTCGCCTGTGTTGCCA
CCTGGATTCTGCGCGGGACGTCCTTCTGCTACGTCCCTTCGGCCCTCAATCCAGCGGACCTTCCTTCCCG
CGGCCTGCTGCCGGCTCTGCGGCCTCTTCCGCGTCTTCGCCTTCGCCCTCAGACGAGTCGGATCTCCCTT
TGGGCCGCCTCCCCGCATCGATACCGTCGACCTCGATCGAGACCTAGAAAAACATGGAGCAATCACAAGT
AGCAATACAGCAGCTACCAATGCTGATTGTGCCTGGCTAGAAGCACAAGAGGAGGAGGAGGTGGGTTTTC
CAGTCACACCTCAGGTACCTTTAAGACCAATGACTTACAAGGCAGCTGTAGATCTTAGCCACTTTTTAAA
AGAAAAGGGGGGACTGGAAGGGCTAATTCACTCCCAACGAAGACAAGATATCCTTGATCTGTGGATCTAC
CACACACAAGGCTACTTCCCTGATTGGCAGAACTACACACCAGGGCCAGGGATCAGATATCCACTGACCT
TTGGATGGTGCTACAAGCTAGTACCAGTTGAGCAAGAGAAGGTAGAAGAAGCCAATGAAGGAGAGAACAC
CCGCTTGTTACACCCTGTGAGCCTGCATGGGATGGATGACCCGGAGAGAGAAGTATTAGAGTGGAGGTTT
GACAGCCGCCTAGCATTTCATCACATGGCCCGAGAGCTGCATCCGGACTGTACTGGGTCTCTCTGGTTAG
ACCAGATCTGAGCCTGGGAGCTCTCTGGCTAACTAGGGAACCCACTGCTTAAGCCTCAATAAAGCTTGCC
TTGAGTGCTTCAAGTAGTGTGTGCCCGTCTGTTGTGTGACTCTGGTAACTAGAGATCCCTCAGACCCTTT
TAGTCAGTGTGGAAAATCTCTAGCAGGGCCCGTTTAAACCCGCTGATCAGCCTCGACTGTGCCTTCTAGT
TGCCAGCCATCTGTTGTTTGCCCCTCCCCCGTGCCTTCCTTGACCCTGGAAGGTGCCACTCCCACTGTCC
TTTCCTAATAAAATGAGGAAATTGCATCGCATTGTCTGAGTAGGTGTCATTCTATTCTGGGGGGTGGGGT
GGGGCAGGACAGCAAGGGGGAGGATTGGGAAGACAATAGCAGGCATGCTGGGGATGCGGTGGGCTCTATG
GCTTCTGAGGCGGAAAGAACCAGCTGGGGCTCTAGGGGGTATCCCC
[124 nt withheld, positions 8657-8780]
C
[91 nt withheld, positions 8782-8872]
A
[49 nt withheld, positions 8874-8922]
CCTTTGACGTTGGAGTCCACGTTCTTT
[37 nt withheld, positions 8950-8986]
ACCCTATCTCGGTCTATTCTTTTGATTTATAAGGGATTTTGCCGATTTCGGCCTATTGGTTAAAAAATGA
GCTGATTTAACAAAAATTTAACGCGAATTAATTCTGTGGAATGTGTGTCAGTTAGGGTGTGGAAAGTCCC
CAGGCTCCCCAGCAGGCAGAAGTATGCAAAGCATGCATCTCAATTAGTCAGCAACCAGGTGTGGAAAGTC
CCCAGGCTCCCCAGCAGGCAGAAGTATGCAAAGCATGCATCTCAATTAGTCAGCAACCATAGTCCCGCCC
CTAACTCCGCCCATCCCGCCCCTAACTCCGCCCAGTTCCGCCCATTCTCCGCCCCATGGCTGACTAATTT
TTTTTATTTATGCAGAGGCCGAGGCCGCCTCTGCCTCTGAGCTATTCCAGAAGTAGTGAGGAGGCTTTTT
TGGAGGCCTAGGCTTTTGCAAAAAGCTCCCGGGAGCTTGTATATCCATTTTCGGATCTGATCAGCACGTG
TTGACAATTAATCATCGGCATAGTATATCGGCATAGTATAATACGACAAGGTGAGGAACTAAACCATGGC
CAAGTTGACCAGTGCCGTTCCGGTGCTCACCGCGCGCGACGTCGCCGGAGCGGTCGAGTTCTGGACCGAC
CGGCTCGGGTTCTCCCGGGACTTCGTGGAGGACGACTTCGCCGGTGTGGTCCGGGACGACGTGACCCTGT
TCATCAGCGCGGTCCAGGACCAGGTGGTGCCGGACAACACCCTGGCCTGGGTGTGGGTGCGCGGCCTGGA
CGAGCTGTACGCCGAGTGGTCGGAGGTCGTGTCCACGAACTTCCGGGACGCCTCCGGGCCGGCCATGACC
GAGATCGGCGAGCAGCCGTGGGGGCGGGAGTTCGCCCTGCGCGACCCGGCCGGCAACTGCGTGCACTTCG
TGGCCGAGGAGCAGGACTGACACGTGCTACGAGATTTCGATTCCACCGCCGCCTTCTATGAAAGGTTGGG
CTTCGGAATCGTTTTCCGGGACGCCGGCTGGATGATCCTCCAGCGCGGGGATCTCATGCTGGAGTTCTTC
GCCCACCCCAACTTGTTTATTGCAGCTTATAATGGTTACAAATAAAGCAATAGCATCACAAATTTCACAA
ATAAAGCATTTTTTTCACTGCATTCTAGTTGTGGTTTGTCCAAACTCATCAATGTATCTTATCATGTCTG
TATACCGTCGACCTCTAGCTAGAGCTTGGCGTAATCATGGTCATAGCTGTTTCCTGTGTGAAATTGTTAT
CCGCTCACAATTCCACACAACATACGAGCCGGAAGCATAAAGTGTAAAGCCTGGGGTGCCTAATGAGTGA
GCTAACTCACATTAATTGCGTTGCGCTCACTGCCCGCTTTCCAGTCGGGAAACCTGTCGTGCCAGCTGCA
TTAATGAATCGGCCAACGCGCGGGGAGAGGCGGTTTGCGTATTGGGCGCTCTTCCGCTTCCTCGCTCACT
GACTCGCTGCGCTCGGTCGTTCGGCTGCGGCGAGCGGTATCAGCTCACTCAAAGGCGGTAATACGGTTAT
CCACAGAATCAGGGGATAACGCAGGAAAGAACATGTGAGCAAAAGGCCAGCAAAAGGCCAGGAACCGTAA
AAAGGCCGCGTTGCTGGCGTTTTTCCATAGGCTCCGCCCCCCTGACGAGCATCACAAAAATCGACGCTCA
AGTCAGAGGTGGCGAAACCCGACAGGACTATAAAGATACCAGGCGTTTCCCCCTGGAAGCTCCCTCGTGC
GCTCTCCTGTTCCGACCCTGCCGCTTACCGGATACCTGTCCGCCTTTCTCCCTTCGGGAAGCGTGGCGCT
TTCTCATAGCTCACGCTGTAGGTATCTCAGTTCGGTGTAGGTCGTTCGCTCCAAGCTGGGCTGTGTGCAC
GAACCCCCCGTTCAGCCCGACCGCTGCGCCTTATCCGGTAACTATCGTCTTGAGTCCAACCCGGTAAGAC
ACGACTTATCGCCACTGGCAGCAGCCACTGGTAACAGGATTAGCAGAGCGAGGTATGTAGGCGGTGCTAC
AGAGTTCTTGAAGTGGTGGCCTAACTACGGCTACACTAGAAGAACAGTATTTGGTATCTGCGCTCTGCTG
AAGCCAGTTACCTTCGGAAAAAGAGTTGGTAGCTCTTGATCCGGCAAACAAACCACCGCTGGTAGCGGTG
GTTTTTTTGTTTGCAAGCAGCAGATTACGCGCAGAAAAAAAGGATCTCAAGAAGATCCTTTGATCTTTTC
TACGGGGTCTGACGCTCAGTGGAACGAAAACTCACGTTAAGGGATTTTGGTCATGAGATTATCAAAAAGG
ATCTTCACCTAGATCCTTTTAAATTAAAAATGAAGTTTTAAATCAATCTAAAGTATATATGAGTAAACTT
GGTCTGACAGTTACCAATGCTTAATCAGTGAGGCACCTATCTCAGCGATCTGTCTATTTCGTTCATCCAT
AGTTGCCTGACTCCCCGTCGTGTAGATAACTACGATACGGGAGGGCTTACCATCTGGCCCCAGTGCTGCA
ATGATACCGCGAGACCCACGCTCACCGGCTCCAGATTTATCAGCAATAAACCAGCCAGCCGGAAGGGCCG
AGCGCAGAAGTGGTCCTGCAACTTTATCCGCCTCCATCCAGTCTATTAATTGTTGCCGGGAAGCTAGAGT
AAGTAGTTCGCCAGTTAATAGTTTGCGCAACGTTGTTGCCATTGCTACAGGCATCGTGGTGTCACGCTCG
TCGTTTGGTATGGCTTCATTCAGCTCCGGTTCCCAACGATCAAGGCGAGTTACATGATCCCCCATGTTGT
GCAAAAAAGCGGTTAGCTCCTTCGGTCCTCCGATCGTTGTCAGAAGTAAGTTGGCCGCAGTGTTATCACT
CATGGTTATGGCAGCACTGCATAATTCTCTTACTGTCATGCCATCCGTAAGATGCTTTTCTGTGACTGGT
GAGTACTCAACCAAGTCATTCTGAGAATAGTGTATGCGGCGACCGAGTTGCTCTTGCCCGGCGTCAATAC
GGGATAATACCGCGCCACATAGCAGAACTTTAAAAGTGCTCATCATTGGAAAACGTTCTTCGGGGCGAAA
ACTCTCAAGGATCTTACCGCTGTTGAGATCCAGTTCGATGTAACCCACTCGTGCACCCAACTGATCTTCA
GCATCTTTTACTTTCACCAGCGTTTCTGGGTGAGCAAAAACAGGAAGGCAAAATGCCGCAAAAAAGGGAA
TAAGGGCGACACGGAAATGTTGAATACTCATACTCTTCCTTTTTCAATATTATTGAAGCATTTATCAGGG
TTATTGTCTCATGAGCGGATACATATTTGAATGTATTTAGAAAAATAAACAAATAGGGGTTCCGCGCACA
TTTCCCCGAAAAGTGCCACCTGAC
