>Addgene plasmid #25740 | pSLIK-Venus-TmiR-G12 | addgene partial sequence | sequence record 31767 | 25740 with LNCX
GACCTCCATAGAAGACACCGGGACCGATCCAGCCTCCGCGGCCCCGAATCTAGTCGACTAGGGATAACAG
GGTAATTGTTTGAATGAGGCTTCAGTACTTTACAGAATCGTTGCCTGCACATCTTGGAAACACTTGCTGG
GATTACTTCTTCAGGTTAACCCAACAGAAGGCTCGAGAAGGTATATTGCTGTTGACAGTGAGCGACGACA
CCATCTTCGACAACATTAGTGAAGCCACAGATGTAATGTTGTCGAAGATGGTGTCGCTGCCTACTGCCTC
GCAATTCAAGGGGCTACTTTAGGAGCAATTATCTTGTTTACTAAAACTGAATACCTTGCTATCTCTTTGA
TACATTTTTACAAAGCTGAATTAAAATGGTATAAATTAAATCACTTTTTTCAATTCGCGGCCGCACTCGA
GATATCTAGACCCAGCTTTCTTGTACAAAGTGGTTGATAACATCTCGAGCCATAAAGATGGTTAATTAAC
CCACCCAAGATCTGGCCTCCGCGCCGGGTTTTGGCGCCTCCCGCGGGCGCCCCCCTCCTCACGGCGAGCG
CTGCCACGTCAGACGAAGGGCGCAGCGAGCGTCCTGATCCTTCCGCCCGGACGCTCAGGACAGCGGCCCG
CTGCTCATAAGACTCGGCCTTAGAACCCCAGTATCAGCAGAAGGACATTTTAGGACGGGACTTGGGTGAC
TCTAGGGCACTGGTTTTCTTTCCAGAGAGCGGAACAGGCGAGGAAAAGTAGTCCCTTCTCGGCGATTCTG
CGGAGGGATCTCCGTGGGGCGGTGAACGCCGAT
